>Addgene plasmid #164529 | PD14 | addgene full sequence | sequence record 325324 | Addgene NGS Result
TGGAAGGGCTAATTCACTCCCAAAGAAGACAAGATATCCTTGATCTGTGGATCTACCACACACAAGGCTA
CTTCCCTGATTAGCAGAACTACACACCAGGGCCAGGGGTCAGATATCCACTGACCTTTGGATGGTGCTAC
AAGCTAGTACCAGTTGAGCCAGATAAGGTAGAAGAGGCCAATAAAGGAGAGAACACCAGCTTGTTACACC
CTGTGAGCCTGCATGGGATGGATGACCCGGAGAGAGAAGTGTTAGAGTGGAGGTTTGACAGCCGCCTAGC
ATTTCATCACGTGGCCCGAGAGCTGCATCCGGAGTACTTCAAGAACTGCTGATATCGAGCTTGCTACAAG
GGACTTTCCGCTGGGGACTTTCCAGGGAGGCGTGGCCTGGGCGGGACTGGGGAGTGGCGAGCCCTCAGAT
CCTGCATATAAGCAGCTGCTTTTTGCCTGTACTGGGTCTCTCTGGTTAGACCAGATCTGAGCCTGGGAGC
TCTCTGGCTAACTAGGGAACCCACTGCTTAAGCCTCAATAAAGCTTGCCTTGAGTGCTTCAAGTAGTGTG
TGCCCGTCTGTTGTGTGACTCTGGTAACTAGAGATCCCTCAGACCCTTTTAGTCAGTGTGGAAAATCTCT
AGCAGTGGCGCCCGAACAGGGACTTGAAAGCGAAAGGGAAACCAGAGGAGCTCTCTCGACGCAGGACTCG
GCTTGCTGAAGCGCGCACGGCAAGAGGCGAGGGGCGGCGACTGCAGAGTACGCCAAAAATTTTGACTAGC
GGAGGCTAGAAGGAGAGAGATGGGTGCGAGAGCGTCAGTATTAAGCGGGGGAGAATTAGATCGCGATGGG
AAAAAATTCGGTTAAGGCCAGGGGGAAAGAAAAAATATAAATTAAAACATATAGTATGGGCAAGCAGGGA
GCTAGAACGATTCGCAGTTAATCCTGGCCTGTTAGAAACATCAGAAGGCTGTAGACAAATACTGGGACAG
CTACAACCATCCCTTCAGACAGGATCAGAAGAACTTAGATCATTATATAATACAGTAGCAACCCTCTATT
GTGTGCATCAAAGGATAGAGATAAAAGACACCAAGGAAGCTTTAGACAAGATAGAGGAAGAGCAAAACAA
AAGTAAGACCACCGCACAGCAAGCGGCCGGCCGCTGATCTTCAGACCTGGAGGAGGAGATATGAGGGACA
ATTGGAGAAGTGAATTATATAAATATAAAGTAGTAAAAATTGAACCATTAGGAGTAGCACCCACCAAGGC
AAAGAGAAGAGTGGTGCAGAGAGAAAAAAGAGCAGTGGGAATAGGAGCTTTGTTCCTTGGGTTCTTGGGA
GCAGCAGGAAGCACTATGGGCGCAGCGTCAATGACGCTGACGGTACAGGCCAGACAATTATTGTCTGGTA
TAGTGCAGCAGCAGAACAATTTGCTGAGGGCTATTGAGGCGCAACAGCATCTGTTGCAACTCACAGTCTG
GGGCATCAAGCAGCTCCAGGCAAGAATCCTGGCTGTGGAAAGATACCTAAAGGATCAACAGCTCCTGGGG
ATTTGGGGTTGCTCTGGAAAACTCATTTGCACCACTGCTGTGCCTTGGAATGCTAGTTGGAGTAATAAAT
CTCTGGAACAGATTTGGAATCACACGACCTGGATGGAGTGGGACAGAGAAATTAACAATTACACAAGCTT
AATACACTCCTTAATTGAAGAATCGCAAAACCAGCAAGAAAAGAATGAACAAGAATTATTGGAATTAGAT
AAATGGGCAAGTTTGTGGAATTGGTTTAACATAACAAATTGGCTGTGGTATATAAAATTATTCATAATGA
TAGTAGGAGGCTTGGTAGGTTTAAGAATAGTTTTTGCTGTACTTTCTATAGTGAATAGAGTTAGGCAGGG
ATATTCACCATTATCGTTTCAGACCCACCTCCCAACCCCGAGGGGACCCGACAGGCCCGAAGGAATAGAA
GAAGAAGGTGGAGAGAGAGACAGAGACAGATCCATTCGATTAGTGAACGGATCTCGACGGTATCGCCGAA
TTCTCAACAATAGGCAGTATTCATCCACAATTTTAAAAGAAAAGGGGGGATTGGGGGGTACAGTGCAGGG
GAAAGAATAGTAGACATAATAGCAACAGACATACAAACTAAAGAATTACAAAAACAAATTACAAAAATTC
AAAATTTTCGGGTTTATTACTCGGACAGCAGAGATCCAGTTTGGACTAGTGGAGTTCCGCGTTACATAAC
TTACGCAAAATGGCCCGCCTGGCTGACCGCCCAACGACCCCCGCCCATTGACGTCAATAATGACCAATGT
TCCCATAGTAACGCCAATAGGGACTTTCCATTGACGTCAATGGGTGGAGTATTTACGCAAAACTGCCCAC
TTGGCAGTACATCAAGTGTATCATTTGCCAACAACGCCCCCTATTGACGTCAATGACGCAAAATGGCCCG
CCTGGCATTATGCCCAGTACATGACCTTATGGGACTTTCCTACTTGGCAGTACATCTACGTATTAGTCAT
CGCTATTACCATGGTGATGCGGTTTTGGCAGTACATCAATGGGCGTGGATAGCGGTTTGACTCACGGGGA
TTTCCAAGTCTCCACCCCATTGACGTCAATGGGAGTTTGTTTTGGCACCAAAATCAACGGGACTTTCCAA
AATGTCGTAACAACTCCGCCCCATTGACGCAAATGGGCGGTAGGCGTGTACGGTGGGAGGTCTATATAAG
CAGAGCTCGTTTAGTGAACCGTCAGATCGCCTGGAGACGCCATCCACGCTGTTTTGACCTCCATTCAAGA
CACCGGCGGCCTTAATTAAATGGGCTACCCCTATGATGTGCCTGACTACGCAGATCTCAATGGTGGTGGT
GGTGGGTCGACCATGCAGATCTTCGTGAAGACCCTGACTGGTAAGACCATCACTCTCGAAGTGGAGCCGA
GTGACACCATTGAGAATGTCAAGGCAAAGATCCAAGACAAGGAAGGCATCCCTCCTGACCAGCAGAGGTT
GATCTTTGCTGGGAAACAGCTGGAAGATGGACGCACCCTGTCTGACTACAACATCCAGAAAGAGTCCACC
CTGCACCTGGTCCTCCGTCTCAGAGGTGGTTGAGCGGCCGCTAAGTAAGTAAGATCCGCCCCTCTCCCTC
CCCCCCCCTAACGTTACTGGCCGAAGCCGCTTGGAATAAGGCCGGTGTGCGTTTGTCTATATGTTATTTT
CCACCATATTGCCGTCTTTTGGCAATGTGAGGGCCCGGAAACCTGGCCCTGTCTTCTTGACGAGCATTCC
TAGGGGTCTTTCCCCTCTCGCCAAAGGAATGCAAGGTCTGTTGAATGTCGTGAAGGAAGCAGTTCCTCTG
GAAGCTTCTTGAAGACAAACAACGTCTGTAGCGACCCTTTGCAGGCAGCGGAACCCCCCACCTGGCGACA
GGTGCCTCTGCGGCCAAAAGCCACGTGTATAAGATACACCTGCAAAGGCGGCACAACCCCAGTGCCACGT
TGTGAGTTGGATAGTTGTGGAAAGAGTCAAATGGCTCTCCTCAAGCGTATTCAACAAGGGGCTGAAGGAT
GCCCAGAAGGTACCCCATTGTATGGGATCTGATCTGGGGCCTCGGTACACATGCTTTACATGTGTTTAGT
CGAGGTTAAAAAAACGTCTAGGCCCCCCGAACCACGGGGACGTGGTTTTCCTTTGAAAAACACGATGATA
ATATGGCCACAACCATGGGAACCATGACCGAGTACAAGCCCACGGTGCGCCTCGCCACCCGCGACGACGT
CCCCCGGGCCGTACGCACCCTCGCCGCCGCGTTCGCCGACTACCCCGCCACGCGCCACACCGTCGACCCG
GACCGCCACATCGAGCGGGTCACCGAGCTGCAAGAACTCTTCCTCACGCGCGTCGGGCTCGACATCGGCA
AGGTGTGGGTCGCGGACGACGGCGCCGCGGTGGCGGTCTGGACCACGCCGGAGAGCGTCGAAGCGGGGGC
GGTGTTCGCCGAGATCGGCTCGCGCATGGCCGAGTTGAGCGGTTCCCGGCTGGCCGCGCAGCAACAGATG
GAAGGCCTCCTGGCGCCGCACCGGCCCAAGGAGCCCGCGTGGTTCCTGGCCACCGTCGGCGTCTCGCCCG
ACCACCAGGGCAAGGGTCTGGGCAGCGCCGTCGTGCTCCCCGGAGTGGAGGCGGCCGAGCGCGCTGGGGT
GCCCGCCTTCCTGGAGACCTCCGCGCCCCGCAACCTCCCCTTCTACGAGCGGCTCGGCTTCACCGTCACC
GCCGACGTCGAGGTGCCCGAAGGACCGCGCACCTGGTGCATGACCCGCAAGCCCGGTGCCTGACTCGAGA
GATCCTAATCAACCTCTGGATTACAAAATTTGTGAAAGATTGACTGGTATTCTTAACTATGTTGCTCCTT
TTACGCTATGTGGATACGCTGCTTTAATGCCTTTGTATCATGCTATTGCTTCCCGTATGGCTTTCATTTT
CTCCTCCTTGTATAAATCCTGGTTGCTGTCTCTTTATGAGGAGTTGTGGCCCGTTGTCAGGCAACGTGGC
GTGGTGTGCACTGTGTTTGCTGACGCAACCCCCACTGGTTGGGGCATTGCCACCACCTGTCAGCTCCTTT
CCGGGACTTTCGCTTTCCCCCTCCCTATTGCCACGGCGGAACTCATCGCCGCCTGCCTTGCCCGCTGCTG
GACAGGGGCTCGGCTGTTGGGCACTGACAATTCCGTGGTGTTGTCGGGGAAATCATCGTCCTTTCCTTGG
CTGCTCGCCTGTGTTGCCACCTGGATTCTGCGCGGGACGTCCTTCTGCTACGTCCCTTCGGCCCTCAATC
CAGCGGACCTTCCTTCCCGCGGCCTGCTGCCGGCTCTGCGGCCTCTTCCGCGTCTTCGCCTTCGCCCTCA
GACGAGTCGGATCTCCCTTTGGGCCGCCTCCCCGCCTGGTACCTTTAAGACCAATGACTTACAAGGCAGC
TGTAGATCTTAGCCACTTTTTAAAAGAAAAGGGGGGACTGGAAGGGCTAATTCACTCCCAACGAAGACAA
GATCACCTGCAGGACAGGCGCGCCCTGCTTTTTGCTTGTACTGGGTCTCTCTGGTTAGACCAGATCTGAG
CCTGGGAGCTCTCTGGCTAACTAGGGAACCCACTGCTTAAGCCTCAATAAAGCTTGCCTTGAGTGCTTCA
AGTAGTGTGTGCCCGTCTGTTGTGTGACTCTGGTAACTAGAGATCCCTCAGACCCTTTTAGTCAGTGTGG
AAAATCTCTAGCACCCGGGCGATTAAGGAAAGGGCTAGATCATTCTTGAAGACGAAAGGGCCTCGTGATA
CGCCTATTTTTATAGGTTAATGTCATGATAATAATGGTTTCTTAGACGTCAGGTGGCACTTTTCGGGGAA
ATGTGCGCGGAACCCCTATTTGTTTATTTTTCTAAATACATTCAAATATGTATCCGCTCATGAGACAATA
ACCCTGATAAATGCTTCAATAATATTGAAAAAGGAAGAGTATGAGTATTCAACATTTCCGTGTCGCCCTT
ATTCCCTTTTTTGCGGCATTTTGCCTTCCTGTTTTTGCTCACCCAGAAACGCTGGTGAAAGTAAAAGATG
CTGAAGATCAGTTGGGTGCACGAGTGGGTTACATCGAACTGGATCTCAACAGCGGTAAGATCCTTGAGAG
TTTTCGCCCCGAAGAACGTTTTCCAATGATGAGCACTTTTAAAGTTCTGCTATGTGGCGCGGTATTATCC
CGTGTTGACGCCGGGCAAGAGCAACTCGGTCGCCGCATACACTATTCTCAGAATGACTTGGTTGAGTACT
CACCAGTCACAGAAAAGCATCTTACGGATGGCATGACAGTAAGAGAATTATGCAGTGCTGCCATAACCAT
GAGTGATAACACTGCGGCCAACTTACTTCTGACAACGATCGGAGGACCGAAGGAGCTAACCGCTTTTTTG
CACAACATGGGGGATCATGTAACTCGCCTTGATCGTTGGGAACCGGAGCTGAATGAAGCCATACCAAACG
ACGAGCGTGACACCACGATGCCTGTAGCAATGGCAACAACGTTGCGCAAACTATTAACTGGCGAACTACT
TACTCTAGCTTCCCGGCAACAATTAATAGACTGGATGGAGGCGGATAAAGTTGCAGGACCACTTCTGCGC
TCGGCCCTTCCGGCTGGCTGGTTTATTGCTGATAAATCTGGAGCCGGTGAGCGTGGGTCTCGCGGTATCA
TTGCAGCACTGGGGCCAGATGGTAAGCCCTCCCGTATCGTAGTTATCTACACGACGGGGAGTCAGGCAAC
TATGGATGAACGAAATAGACAGATCGCTGAGATAGGTGCCTCACTGATTAAGCATTGGTAACTGTCAGAC
CAAGTTTACTCATATATACTTTAGATTGATTTAAAACTTCATTTTTAATTTAAAAGGATCTAGGTGAAGA
TCCTTTTTGATAATCTCATGACCAAAATCCCTTAACGTGAGTTTTCGTTCCACTGAGCGTCAGACCCCGT
AGAAAAGATCAAAGGATCTTCTTGAGATCCTTTTTTTCTGCGCGTAATCTGCTGCTTGCAAACAAAAAAA
CCACCGCTACCAGCGGTGGTTTGTTTGCCGGATCAAGAGCTACCAACTCTTTTTCCGAAGGTAACTGGCT
TCAGCAGAGCGCAGATACCAAATACTGTTCTTCTAGTGTAGCCGTAGTTAGGCCACCACTTCAAGAACTC
TGTAGCACCGCCTACATACCTCGCTCTGCTAATCCTGTTACCAGTGGCTGCTGCCAGTGGCGATAAGTCG
TGTCTTACCGGGTTGGACTCAAGACGATAGTTACCGGATAAGGCGCAGCGGTCGGGCTGAACGGGGGGTT
CGTGCACACAGCCCAGCTTGGAGCGAACGACCTACACCGAACTGAGATACCTACAGCGTGAGCTATGAGA
AAGCGCCACGCTTCCCGAAGGGAGAAAGGCGGACAGGTATCCGGTAAGCGGCAGGGTCGGAACAGGAGAG
CGCACGAGGGAGCTTCCAGGGGGAAACGCCTGGTATCTTTATAGTCCTGTCGGGTTTCGCCACCTCTGAC
TTGAGCGTCGATTTTTGTGATGCTCGTCAGGGGGGCGGAGCCTATGGAAAAACGCCAGCAACGCGGCCTT
TTTACGGTTCCTGGCCTTTTGCTGGCCTTTTGCTCACATGTTCTTTCCTGCGTTATCCCCTGATTCTGTG
GATAACCGTATTACCGCCTTTGAGTGAGCTGATACCGCTCGCCGCAGCCGAACGACCGAGCGCAGCGAGT
CAGTGAGCGAGGAAGCGGAAGAGCGCCCAATACGCAAACCGCCTCTCCCCGCGCGTTGGCCGATTCATTA
ATGCAGCAAGCTCATGGCTGACTAATTTTTTTTATTTATGCAGAGGCCGAGGCCGCCTCGGCCTCTGAGC
TATTCCAGAAGTAGTGAGGAGGCTTTTTTGGAGGCCTAGGCTTTTGCAAAAAGCTCCCCGTGGCACGACA
GGTTTCCCGACTGGAAAGCGGGCAGTGAGCGCAACGCAATTAATGTGAGTTAGCTCACTCATTAGGCACC
CCAGGCTTTACACTTTATGCTTCCGGCTCGTATGTTGTGTGGAATTGTGAGCGGATAACAATTTCACACA
GGAAACAGCTATGACATGATTACGAATTTCACAAATAAAGCATTTTTTTCACTGCATTCTAGTTGTGGTT
TGTCCAAACTCATCAATGTATCTTATCATGTCTGGATCAACTGGATAACTCAAGCTAACCAAAATCATCC
CAAACTTCCCACCCCATACCCTATTACCACTGCCAATTACCTGTGGTTTCATTTACTCTAAACCTGTGAT
TCCTCTGAATTATTTTCATTTTAAAGAAATTGTATTTGTTAAATATGTACTACAAACTTAGTAGT
Features (pLannotate 1.2.2; 25 found; start..end, strand, type, name):
    377..634     +  LTR            5' LTR (truncated): truncated 5' long terminal repeat (LTR) from HIV-1
    681..806     +  misc_feature   HIV-1 Ψ: packaging signal of human immunodeficiency virus type 1
    790..1128    +  CDS            HIV-1 gag (fragment): gag protein from human immunodeficiency virus 1; gag
   1303..1536    +  misc_feature   RRE: The Rev response element (RRE) of HIV-1 allows for Rev-dependent mRNA export from the nucleus to the cytoplasm.
   1913..2013    +  CDS            Rev (fragment): human immunodeficiency virus 1 (HIV-1) Rev protein; rev; enhances nuclear export of unspliced and incompletely spliced viral mRNAs
   2061..2178    +  misc_feature   cPPT/CTS: central polypurine tract and central termination sequence of HIV-1
   2230..2533    +  enhancer       CMV enhancer: human cytomegalovirus immediate early enhancer
   2534..2737    +  promoter       CMV promoter: human cytomegalovirus (CMV) immediate early promoter
   2883..3110    +  CDS            ubiquitin: human ubiquitin C; Homo sapiens UBC
   3139..3724    +  misc_feature   IRES2: internal ribosome entry site (IRES) of the encephalomyocarditis virus (EMCV)
   3734..4333    +  CDS            PuroR: puromycin N-acetyltransferase; pac from Streptomyces alboniger; confers resistance to puromycin
   4347..4935    +  misc_feature   WPRE: woodchuck hepatitis virus posttranscriptional regulatory element
   4930..5040    +  CDS            nef (fragment): NEF_SIVS4 - Experimental evidence at protein level: Swiss-Prot protein existence level 1. Interferes with TCR signaling from the cell membrane. Interacts with CD247/TCRZ (TCR zeta chain) and exert potent down- regulation of cell surface TCR/CD3 complexes. From Simian immunodeficiency virus (isolate F236/smH4) (SIV-sm) (Simian immunodeficiency virus sooty mangabey monkey).
   5083..5263    +  LTR            5' LTR (truncated): truncated 5' long terminal repeat (LTR) from HIV-1
   5396..5500    +  promoter       AmpR promoter: bla
   5501..6361    +  CDS            AmpR: β-lactamase; bla; confers resistance to ampicillin, carbenicillin, and related antibiotics
   6532..7120    +  rep_origin     ori: high-copy-number ColE1/pMB1/pBR322/pUC origin of replication
   7303..7357    +  CDS            lacI (fragment): lac repressor; lacI; The lac repressor binds to the lac operator to inhibit transcription in E. coli. This inhibition can be relieved by adding lactose or isopropyl-β-D-thiogalactopyranoside (IPTG).
   7363..7456    +  rep_origin     SV40 ori (fragment): SV40 origin of replication
   7481..7518    +  CDS            lacI (fragment): lac repressor; lacI; The lac repressor binds to the lac operator to inhibit transcription in E. coli. This inhibition can be relieved by adding lactose or isopropyl-β-D-thiogalactopyranoside (IPTG).
   7531..7552    +  protein_bind   CAP binding site: CAP binding activates transcription in the presence of cAMP. E. coli catabolite activator protein
   7567..7597    +  promoter       lac promoter: promoter for the E. coli lac operon
   7605..7621    +  protein_bind   lac operator: The lac repressor binds to the lac operator to inhibit transcription in E. coli. This inhibition can be relieved by adding lactose or isopropyl-β-D-thiogalactopyranoside (IPTG). lac repressor encoded by lacI
   7655..7738    +  polyA_signal   SV40 poly(A) signal (fragment): SV40 polyadenylation signal
   7905..329     +  CDS            nef (fragment) (across the origin): NEF_HV1BR - Experimental evidence at protein level: Swiss-Prot protein existence level 1. Extracellular Nef protein targets CD4(+) T-lymphocytes for apoptosis by interacting with CXCR4 surface receptors (PubMed:14990729). From Human immunodeficiency virus type 1 group M subtype B (isolate BRU/LAI) (HIV-1).
