[The description below was written by a language model from this plasmid's Addgene catalogue record and pLannotate feature annotations shown in this document.]
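Description:
PD14 is an HIV-1-based lentiviral transfer plasmid built on the pHAGE ("Phage lentivirus") backbone for expressing HA-tagged ubiquitin in mammalian cells. In bacteria it is maintained through a high-copy ColE1/pUC-type origin and selected with ampicillin via the β-lactamase gene. The backbone also carries short remnants of lac regulatory elements, an SV40 origin and an SV40 poly(A) signal. The viral portion contains a truncated 5' LTR, the Ψ packaging signal with an adjoining gag fragment, the Rev response element for Rev-dependent nuclear export of the genomic RNA, the cPPT/CTS element, and a downstream truncated LTR. Together these allow the region between the LTRs to be packaged into particles and integrated into target cells when the viral proteins are supplied from other sources.

The payload is a single bicistronic cassette driven by the CMV immediate-early enhancer and promoter. The first cistron is wild-type ubiquitin with an N-terminal HA epitope, cloned between retained PacI and NotI sites. The catalogue lists the insert as mouse, while the automated annotation matches it to human ubiquitin C. This is not surprising given how conserved ubiquitin is. The HA tag itself was not picked up as a separate feature. An EMCV IRES follows and directs translation of puromycin N-acetyltransferase from the same transcript, so puromycin selection enriches for cells that also express HA-ubiquitin. A WPRE downstream enhances transcript stability and expression. The associated work concerns ubiquitin, Smoothened, intraflagellar transport and Hedgehog signalling. This fits use of the construct to generate stable lines in which ubiquitinated proteins can be detected or pulled down through the HA tag.
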