Addgene plasmid #164529: PD14
Purpose: Expresses HA-Ub
Depositing lab: Gregory Pazour. Depositing organization: University of Massachusetts, Worcester. Publication: Ubiquitin links smoothened to intraflagellar transport to regulate Hedgehog signaling. Desai PB, Stuck MW, Lv B, Pazour GJ. J Cell Biol. 2020 Jul 6;219(7). pii: 151798. doi: 10.1083/jcb.201912104. PubMed 32435793.
Backbone
  Vector backbone: Phage lentivirus
  Vector type: Lentiviral
  Selectable markers: Puromycin
Growth in bacteria
  Bacterial resistance: Ampicillin, 100 μg/mL
  Growth temperature: 37°C
  Growth strain: NEB Stable
  Copy number: High Copy
Gene/Insert
  Gene/Insert name: Ubiquitin
  Species: M. musculus (mouse)
  Mutation: WT
  Promoter: CMV
  Tag / fusion protein: HA (N terminal on insert); Ub (C terminal on insert)
  Cloning method: Restriction Enzyme; 5′ cloning site Pac1 (not destroyed); 3′ cloning site Not1 (not destroyed)
Terms and licenses: Academic/Nonprofit Terms; Industry Terms: Not Available to Industry
How to cite: PD14 was a gift from Gregory Pazour (Addgene plasmid # 164529 ; http://n2t.net/addgene:164529 ; RRID:Addgene_164529)
